>Addgene plasmid #101217 | pJSC270 - Bacterial expression plasmid for SpCas9 eSpCas9(1.1)-HF1 variant | addgene full sequence | sequence record 197215 | Addgene NGS Result
AATACCGCAAGCGACAGGCCGATCATCGTCGCGCTCCAGCGAAAGCGGTCCTCGCCGAAAATGACCCAGA
GCGCTGCCGGCACCTGTCCTACGAGTTGCATGATAAAGAAGACAGTCATAAGTGCGGCGACGATAGTCAT
GCCCCGCGCCCACCGGAAGGAGCTGACTGGGTTGAAGGCTCTCAAGGGCATCGGTCGACGCTCTCCCTTA
TGCGACTCCTGCATTAGGAAGCAGCCCAGTAGTAGGTTGAGGCCGTTGAGCACCGCCGCCGCAAGGAATG
GTGCATGCAAGGAGATGGCGCCCAACAGTCCCCCGGCCACGGGGCCTGCCACCATACCCACGCCGAAACA
AGCGCTCATGAGCCCGAAGTGGCGAGCCCGATCTTCCCCATCGGTGATGTCGGCGATATAGGCGCCAGCA
ACCGCACCTGTGGCGCCGGTGATGCCGGCCACGATGCGTCCGGCGTAGAGGATCGAGATCTCGATCCCGC
GAAATTAATACGACTCACTATAGGGAGACCACAACGGTTTCCCTCTAGTGCCGGCTCCGGAGAGCTCTTT
AATTAAGCGGCCGCCCTGCAGGACTCGAGTTCTAGAAATAATTTTGTTTAACTTTAAGAAGGAGATATAC
ATATGAAATCTTCTCACCATCACCATCACCATCACCATCACCATGGTTCTTCTATGAAAATCGAAGAAGG
TAAACTGGTAATCTGGATTAACGGCGATAAAGGCTATAACGGTCTCGCTGAAGTCGGTAAGAAATTCGAG
AAAGATACCGGAATTAAAGTCACCGTTGAGCATCCGGATAAACTGGAAGAGAAATTCCCACAGGTTGCGG
CAACTGGCGATGGCCCTGACATTATCTTCTGGGCACACGACCGCTTTGGTGGCTACGCTCAATCTGGCCT
GTTGGCTGAAATCACCCCGGACAAAGCGTTCCAGGACAAGCTGTATCCGTTTACCTGGGATGCCGTACGT
TACAACGGCAAGCTGATTGCTTACCCGATCGCTGTTGAAGCGTTATCGCTGATTTATAACAAAGATCTGC
TGCCGAACCCGCCAAAAACCTGGGAAGAGATCCCGGCGCTGGATAAAGAACTGAAAGCGAAAGGTAAGAG
CGCGCTGATGTTCAACCTGCAAGAACCGTACTTCACCTGGCCGCTGATTGCTGCTGACGGGGGTTATGCG
TTCAAGTATGAAAACGGCAAGTACGACATTAAAGACGTGGGCGTGGATAACGCTGGCGCGAAAGCGGGTC
TGACCTTCCTGGTTGACCTGATTAAAAACAAACACATGAATGCAGACACCGATTACTCCATCGCAGAAGC
TGCCTTTAATAAAGGCGAAACAGCGATGACCATCAACGGCCCGTGGGCATGGTCCAACATCGACACCAGC
AAAGTGAATTATGGTGTAACGGTACTGCCGACCTTCAAGGGTCAACCATCCAAACCGTTCGTTGGCGTGC
TGAGCGCAGGTATTAACGCCGCCAGTCCGAACAAAGAGCTGGCAAAAGAGTTCCTCGAAAACTATCTGCT
GACTGATGAAGGTCTGGAAGCGGTTAATAAAGACAAACCGCTGGGTGCCGTAGCGCTGAAGTCTTACGAG
GAAGAGTTGGCGAAAGATCCACGTATTGCCGCCACTATGGAAAACGCCCAGAAAGGTGAAATCATGCCGA
ACATCCCGCAGATGTCCGCTTTCTGGTATGCCGTGCGTACTGCGGTGATCAACGCCGCCAGCGGTCGTCA
GACTGTCGATGAAGCCCTGAAAGACGCGCAGACTAATTCGAGCTCGAACAACAACAACAATAACAATAAC
AACAACCTCGGGATCGAGGAAAACCTGTACTTCCAATCCAATGCAATGGATAAGAAATACTCAATAGGCT
TAGATATCGGCACAAATAGCGTCGGATGGGCGGTGATCACTGATGAATATAAGGTTCCGTCTAAAAAGTT
CAAGGTTCTGGGAAATACAGACCGCCACAGTATCAAAAAAAATCTTATAGGGGCTCTTTTATTTGACAGT
GGAGAGACAGCGGAAGCGACTCGTCTCAAACGGACAGCTCGTAGAAGGTATACACGTCGGAAGAATCGTA
TTTGTTATCTACAGGAGATTTTTTCAAATGAGATGGCGAAAGTAGATGATAGTTTCTTTCATCGACTTGA
AGAGTCTTTTTTGGTGGAAGAAGACAAGAAGCATGAACGTCATCCTATTTTTGGAAATATAGTAGATGAA
GTTGCTTATCATGAGAAATATCCAACTATCTATCATCTGCGAAAAAAATTGGTAGATTCTACTGATAAAG
CGGATTTGCGCTTAATCTATTTGGCCTTAGCGCATATGATTAAGTTTCGTGGTCATTTTTTGATTGAGGG
AGATTTAAATCCTGATAATAGTGATGTGGACAAACTATTTATCCAGTTGGTACAAACCTACAATCAATTA
TTTGAAGAAAACCCTATTAACGCAAGTGGAGTAGATGCTAAAGCGATTCTTTCTGCACGATTGAGTAAAT
CAAGACGATTAGAAAATCTCATTGCTCAGCTCCCCGGTGAGAAGAAAAATGGCTTATTTGGGAATCTCAT
TGCTTTGTCATTGGGTTTGACCCCTAATTTTAAATCAAATTTTGATTTGGCAGAAGATGCTAAATTACAG
CTTTCAAAAGATACTTACGATGATGATTTAGATAATTTATTGGCGCAAATTGGAGATCAATATGCTGATT
TGTTTTTGGCAGCTAAGAATTTATCAGATGCTATTTTACTTTCAGATATCCTAAGAGTAAATACTGAAAT
AACTAAGGCTCCCCTATCAGCTTCAATGATTAAACGCTACGATGAACATCATCAAGACTTGACTCTTTTA
AAAGCTTTAGTTCGACAACAACTTCCAGAAAAGTATAAAGAAATCTTTTTTGATCAATCAAAAAACGGAT
ATGCAGGTTATATTGATGGGGGAGCTAGCCAAGAAGAATTTTATAAATTTATCAAACCAATTTTAGAAAA
AATGGATGGTACTGAGGAATTATTGGTGAAACTAAATCGTGAAGATTTGCTGCGCAAGCAACGGACCTTT
GACAACGGCTCTATTCCCCATCAAATTCACTTGGGTGAGCTGCATGCTATTTTGAGAAGACAAGAAGACT
TTTATCCATTTTTAAAAGACAATCGTGAGAAGATTGAAAAAATCTTGACTTTTCGAATTCCTTATTATGT
TGGTCCATTGGCGCGTGGCAATAGTCGTTTTGCATGGATGACTCGGAAGTCTGAAGAAACAATTACCCCA
TGGAATTTTGAAGAAGTTGTCGATAAAGGTGCTTCAGCTCAATCATTTATTGAACGCATGACAGCGTTTG
ATAAAAATCTTCCAAATGAAAAAGTACTACCAAAACATAGTTTGCTTTATGAGTATTTTACGGTTTATAA
CGAATTGACAAAGGTCAAATATGTTACTGAAGGAATGCGAAAACCAGCATTTCTTTCAGGTGAACAGAAG
AAAGCCATTGTTGATTTACTCTTCAAAACAAATCGAAAAGTAACCGTTAAGCAATTAAAAGAAGATTATT
TCAAAAAAATAGAATGTTTTGATAGTGTTGAAATTTCAGGAGTTGAAGATAGATTTAATGCTTCATTAGG
TACCTACCATGATTTGCTAAAAATTATTAAAGATAAAGATTTTTTGGATAATGAAGAAAATGAAGATATC
TTAGAGGATATTGTTTTAACATTGACCTTATTTGAAGATAGGGAGATGATTGAGGAAAGACTTAAAACAT
ATGCTCACCTCTTTGATGATAAGGTGATGAAACAGCTTAAACGTCGCCGTTATACTGGTTGGGGAGCGTT
GTCTCGAAAATTGATTAATGGTATTAGGGATAAGCAATCTGGCAAAACAATATTAGATTTTTTGAAATCA
GATGGTTTTGCCAATCGCAATTTTATGGCCCTGATCCATGATGATAGTTTGACATTTAAAGAAGACATTC
AAAAAGCACAAGTGTCTGGACAAGGCGATAGTTTACATGAACATATTGCAAATTTAGCTGGTAGCCCTGC
TATTAAAAAAGGTATTTTACAGACTGTAAAAGTTGTTGATGAATTGGTCAAAGTAATGGGGCGGCATAAG
CCAGAAAATATCGTTATTGAAATGGCACGTGAAAATCAGACAACTCAAAAGGGCCAGAAAAATTCGCGAG
AGCGTATGAAACGAATCGAAGAAGGTATCAAAGAATTAGGAAGTCAGATTCTTAAAGAGCATCCTGTTGA
AAATACTCAATTGCAAAATGAAAAGCTCTATCTCTATTATCTCCAAAATGGAAGAGACATGTATGTGGAC
CAAGAATTAGATATTAATCGTTTAAGTGATTATGATGTCGATCACATTGTTCCACAAAGTTTCCTTGCCG
ACGATTCAATAGACAATAAGGTCTTAACGCGTTCTGATAAAAATCGTGGTAAATCGGATAACGTTCCAAG
TGAAGAAGTAGTCAAAAAGATGAAAAACTATTGGAGACAACTTCTAAACGCCAAGTTAATCACTCAACGT
AAGTTTGATAATTTAACGAAAGCTGAACGTGGAGGTTTGAGTGAACTTGATAAAGCTGGTTTTATCAAAC
GCCAATTGGTTGAAACTCGCGCCATCACTAAGCATGTGGCACAAATTTTGGATAGTCGCATGAATACTAA
ATACGATGAAAATGATAAACTTATTCGAGAGGTTAAAGTGATTACCTTAAAATCTAAATTAGTTTCTGAC
TTCCGAAAAGATTTCCAATTCTATAAAGTACGTGAGATTAACAATTACCATCATGCCCATGATGCGTATC
TAAATGCCGTCGTTGGAACTGCTTTGATTAAGAAATATCCAGCGCTTGAATCGGAGTTTGTCTATGGTGA
TTATAAAGTTTATGATGTTCGTAAAATGATTGCTAAGTCTGAGCAAGAAATAGGCAAAGCAACCGCAAAA
TATTTCTTTTACTCTAATATCATGAACTTCTTCAAAACAGAAATTACACTTGCAAATGGAGAGATTCGCA
AAGCCCCTCTAATCGAAACTAATGGGGAAACTGGAGAAATTGTCTGGGATAAAGGGCGAGATTTTGCCAC
AGTGCGCAAAGTATTGTCCATGCCCCAAGTCAATATTGTCAAGAAAACAGAAGTACAGACAGGCGGATTC
TCCAAGGAGTCAATTTTACCAAAAAGAAATTCGGACAAGCTTATTGCTCGTAAAAAAGACTGGGATCCAA
AAAAATATGGTGGTTTTGATAGTCCAACGGTAGCTTATTCAGTCCTAGTGGTTGCTAAGGTGGAAAAAGG
GAAATCGAAGAAGTTAAAATCCGTTAAAGAGTTACTAGGGATCACAATTATGGAAAGAAGTTCCTTTGAA
AAAAATCCGATTGACTTTTTAGAAGCTAAAGGATATAAGGAAGTTAAAAAAGACTTAATCATTAAACTAC
CTAAATATAGTCTTTTTGAGTTAGAAAACGGTCGTAAACGGATGCTGGCTAGTGCCGGAGAATTACAAAA
AGGAAATGAGCTGGCTCTGCCAAGCAAATATGTGAATTTTTTATATTTAGCTAGTCATTATGAAAAGTTG
AAGGGTAGTCCAGAAGATAACGAACAAAAACAATTGTTTGTGGAGCAGCATAAGCATTATTTAGATGAGA
TTATTGAGCAAATCAGTGAATTTTCTAAGCGTGTTATTTTAGCAGATGCCAATTTAGATAAAGTTCTTAG
TGCATATAACAAACATAGAGACAAACCAATACGTGAACAAGCAGAAAATATTATTCATTTATTTACGTTG
ACGAATCTTGGAGCTCCCGCTGCTTTTAAATATTTTGATACAACAATTGATCGTAAACGATATACGTCTA
CAAAAGAAGTTTTAGATGCCACTCTTATCCATCAATCCATCACTGGTCTTTATGAAACACGCATTGATTT
GAGTCAGCTAGGAGGTGACTAATAACATTGGAAGTGGATAACGGATCCGCGATCGCGGCGCGCCACCTGG
TGGCCGGCCGGTACCACGCGTGCGCGCTGATCCGGCTGCTAACAAAGCCCGAAAGGAAGCTGAGTTGGCT
GCTGCCACCGCTGAGCAATAACTAGCATAACCCCTTGGGGCCTCTAAACGGGTCTTGAGGGGTTTTTTGC
TGAAAGGAGGAACTATATCCGGATATCCACAGGACGGGTGTGGTCGCCATGATCGCGTAGTCGATAGTGG
CTCCAAGTAGCGAAGCGAGCAGGACTGGGCGGCGGCCAAAGCGGTCGGACAGTGCTCCGAGAACGGGTGC
GCATAGAAATTGCATCAACGCATATAGCGCTAGCAGCACGCCATAGTGACTGGCGATGCTGTCGGAATGG
ACGATATCCCGCAAGAGGCCCGGCAGTACCGGCATAACCAAGCCTATGCCTACAGCATCCAGGGTGACGG
TGCCGAGGATGACGATGAGCGCATTGTTAGATTTCATACACGGTGCCTGACTGCGTTAGCAATTTAACTG
TGATAAACTACCGCATTAAAGCTTATCGATGATAAGCTGTCAAACATGAGAATTCTTGAAGACGAAAGGG
CCTCGTGATACGCCTATTTTTATAGGTTAATGTCATGATAATAATGGTTTCTTAGACGTCAGGTGGCACT
TTTCGGGGAAATGTGCGCGGAACCCCTATTTGTTTATTTTTCTAAATACATTCAAATATGTATCCGCTCA
TGAGACAATAACCCTGATAAATGCTTCAATAACATTGAAAAAGGAAGAGTATGAGTATTCAACATTTCCG
TGTCGCCCTTATTCCCTTTTTTGCGGCATTTTGCCTTCCTGTTTTTGCTCACCCAGAAACGCTGGTGAAA
GTAAAAGATGCTGAAGATCAGTTGGGTGCACGAGTGGGTTACATCGAACTGGATCTCAACAGCGGTAAGA
TCCTTGAGAGTTTTCGCCCCGAAGAACGTTTTCCAATGATGAGCACTTTTAAAGTTCTGCTATGTGGCGC
GGTATTATCCCGTGTTGACGCCGGGCAAGAGCAACTCGGTCGCCGCATACACTATTCTCAGAATGACTTG
GTTGAGTACTCACCAGTCACAGAAAAGCATCTTACGGATGGCATGACAGTAAGAGAATTATGCAGTGCTG
CCATAACCATGAGTGATAACACTGCGGCCAACTTACTTCTGACAACGATCGGAGGACCGAAGGAGCTAAC
CGCTTTTTTGCACAACATGGGGGATCATGTAACTCGCCTTGATCGTTGGGAACCGGAGCTGAATGAAGCC
ATACCAAACGACGAGCGTGACACCACGATGCCTGCAGCAATGGCAACAACGTTGCGCAAACTATTAACTG
GCGAACTACTTACTCTAGCTTCCCGGCAACAATTAATAGACTGGATGGAGGCGGATAAAGTTGCAGGACC
ACTTCTGCGCTCGGCCCTTCCGGCTGGCTGGTTTATTGCTGATAAATCTGGAGCCGGTGAGCGTGGGTCT
CGCGGTATCATTGCAGCACTGGGGCCAGATGGTAAGCCCTCCCGTATCGTAGTTATCTACACGACGGGGA
GTCAGGCAACTATGGATGAACGAAATAGACAGATCGCTGAGATAGGTGCCTCACTGATTAAGCATTGGTA
ACTGTCAGACCAAGTTTACTCATATATACTTTAGATTGATTTAAAACTTCATTTTTAATTTAAAAGGATC
TAGGTGAAGATCCTTTTTGATAATCTCATGACCAAAATCCCTTAACGTGAGTTTTCGTTCCACTGAGCGT
CAGACCCCGTAGAAAAGATCAAAGGATCTTCTTGAGATCCTTTTTTTCTGCGCGTAATCTGCTGCTTGCA
AACAAAAAAACCACCGCTACCAGCGGTGGTTTGTTTGCCGGATCAAGAGCTACCAACTCTTTTTCCGAAG
GTAACTGGCTTCAGCAGAGCGCAGATACCAAATACTGTCCTTCTAGTGTAGCCGTAGTTAGGCCACCACT
TCAAGAACTCTGTAGCACCGCCTACATACCTCGCTCTGCTAATCCTGTTACCAGTGGCTGCTGCCAGTGG
CGATAAGTCGTGTCTTACCGGGTTGGACTCAAGACGATAGTTACCGGATAAGGCGCAGCGGTCGGGCTGA
ACGGGGGGTTCGTGCACACAGCCCAGCTTGGAGCGAACGACCTACACCGAACTGAGATACCTACAGCGTG
AGCTATGAGAAAGCGCCACGCTTCCCGAAGGGAGAAAGGCGGACAGGTATCCGGTAAGCGGCAGGGTCGG
AACAGGAGAGCGCACGAGGGAGCTTCCAGGGGGAAACGCCTGGTATCTTTATAGTCCTGTCGGGTTTCGC
CACCTCTGACTTGAGCGTCGATTTTTGTGATGCTCGTCAGGGGGGCGGAGCCTATGGAAAAACGCCAGCA
ACGCGGCCTTTTTACGGTTCCTGGCCTTTTGCTGGCCTTTTGCTCACATGTTCTTTCCTGCGTTATCCCC
TGATTCTGTGGATAACCGTATTACCGCCTTTGAGTGAGCTGATACCGCTCGCCGCAGCCGAACGACCGAG
CGCAGCGAGTCAGTGAGCGAGGAAGCGGAAGAGCGCCTGATGCGGTATTTTCTCCTTACGCATCTGTGCG
GTATTTCACACCGCAATGGTGCACTCTCAGTACAATCTGCTCTGATGCCGCATAGTTAAGCCAGTATACA
CTCCGCTATCGCTACGTGACTGGGTCATGGCTGCGCCCCGACACCCGCCAACACCCGCTGACGCGCCCTG
ACGGGCTTGTCTGCTCCCGGCATCCGCTTACAGACAAGCTGTGACCGTCTCCGGGAGCTGCATGTGTCAG
AGGTTTTCACCGTCATCACCGAAACGCGCGAGGCAGCTGCGGTAAAGCTCATCAGCGTGGTCGTGAAGCG
ATTCACAGATGTCTGCCTGTTCATCCGCGTCCAGCTCGTTGAGTTTCTCCAGAAGCGTTAATGTCTGGCT
TCTGATAAAGCGGGCCATGTTAAGGGCGGTTTTTTCCTGTTTGGTCACTGATGCCTCCGTGTAAGGGGGA
TTTCTGTTCATGGGGGTAATGATACCGATGAAACGAGAGAGGATGCTCACGATACGGGTTACTGATGATG
AACATGCCCGGTTACTGGAACGTTGTGAGGGTAAACAACTGGCGGTATGGATGCGGCGGGACCAGAGAAA
AATCACTCAGGGTCAATGCCAGCGCTTCGTTAATACAGATGTAGGTGTTCCACAGGGTAGCCAGCAGCAT
CCTGCGATGCAGATCCGGAACATAATGGTGCAGGGCGCTGACTTCCGCGTTTCCAGACTTTACGAAACAC
GGAAACCGAAGACCATTCATGTTGTTGCTCAGGTCGCAGACGTTTTGCAGCAGCAGTCGCTTCACGTTCG
CTCGCGTATCGGTGATTCATTCTGCTAACCAGTAAGGCAACCCCGCCAGCCTAGCCGGGTCCTCAACGAC
AGGAGCACGATCATGCGCACCCGTGGCCAGGACCCAACGCTGCCCGAGATGCGCCGCGTGCGGCTGCTGG
AGATGGCGGACGCGATGGATATGTTCTGCCAAGGGTTGGTTTGCGCATTCACAGTTCTCCGCAAGAATTG
ATTGGCTCCAATTCTTGGAGTGGTGAATCCGTTAGCGAGGTGCCGCCGGCTTCCATTCAGGTCGAGGTGG
CCCGGCTCCATGCACCGCGACGCAACGCGGGGAGGCAGACAAGGTATAGGGCGGCGCCTACAATCCATGC
CAACCCGTTCCATGTGCTCGCCGAGGCGGCATAAATCGCCGTGACGATCAGCGGTCCAATGATCGAAGTT
AGGCTGGTAAGAGCCGCGAGCGATCCTTGAAGCTGTCCCTGATGGTCGTCATCTACCTGCCTGGACAGCA
TGGCCTGCAACGCGGGCATCCCGATGCCGCCGGAAGCGAGAAGAATCATAATGGGGAAGGCCATCCAGCC
TCGCGTCGCGAACGCCAGCAAGACGTAGCCCAGCGCGTCGGCCGCCATGCCGGCGATAATGGCCTGCTTC
TCGCCGAAACGTTTGGTGGCGGGACCAGTGACGAAGGCTTGAGCGAGGGCGTGCAAGATTCCG
Features (pLannotate 1.2.2; 17 found; start..end, strand, type, name):
    496..514     +  promoter       T7 promoter: promoter for bacteriophage T7 RNA polymerase
    603..625     +  RBS            RBS: efficient ribosome binding site from bacteriophage T7 gene 10 (Olins and Rangwala, 1989)
    645..674     +  CDS            10xHis: 10xHis affinity tag
    684..1784    +  CDS            MBP: maltose binding protein from E. coli; malE (mutated); This version of the gene does not encode a signal sequence, so MBP will remain in the cytosol.
   1839..1855    +  CDS            TEV site (fragment): tobacco etch virus (TEV) protease recognition and cleavage site
   1866..5970    +  CDS            Cas9 (fragment): Cas9 (Csn1) endonuclease from the Streptococcus pyogenes Type II CRISPR/Cas system generates RNA-guided double strand breaks in DNA
   6055..6104    +  CDS            SET1 (fragment): solubility-enhancement tag derived from T7 phage gene 10B
   6112..6159    +  terminator     T7 terminator: transcription terminator for bacteriophage T7 RNA polymerase
   6185..6477    -  CDS            TcR (fragment): tetracycline efflux protein; tet; confers resistance to tetracycline
   6525..6553    -  promoter       tet promoter: E. coli promoter for tetracycline efflux protein gene
   6666..6770    +  promoter       AmpR promoter: bla
   6771..7631    +  CDS            AmpR: β-lactamase; bla; confers resistance to ampicillin, carbenicillin, and related antibiotics
   7802..8390    +  rep_origin     ori: high-copy-number ColE1/pMB1/pBR322/pUC origin of replication
   8576..8715    -  misc_feature   bom: basis of mobility region from pBR322
   8817..9008    -  CDS            rop: Rop protein, which maintains plasmids at low copy number; rop
   9025..9405    +  CDS            YPB1_ECOLX: Protein predicted: Swiss-Prot protein existence level 4. From Escherichia coli.
   9647..474     -  CDS            TcR (fragment) (across the origin): tetracycline efflux protein; tet; confers resistance to tetracycline
