[The description below was written by a language model from this plasmid's Addgene catalogue record and pLannotate feature annotations shown in this document.]
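Description:
pJSC270 is a 10,073 bp bacterial expression plasmid built on the pCT10 backbone for producing a high-fidelity variant of Streptococcus pyogenes Cas9 as a recombinant protein in E. coli. It is propagated through a ColE1/pMB1-type origin and selected with ampicillin via the β-lactamase gene and its native promoter. The catalogue lists it as high copy, although the feature table also shows pBR322-derived elements, including the bom region and the rop gene, which normally restrains copy number. Fragments of the tetracycline resistance gene and its promoter flank the expression cassette. They appear to be non-functional remnants of the pBR322-type parent in which the cassette interrupts tet.

The expression cassette is driven by the T7 promoter with the phage T7 gene 10 ribosome binding site and closed by the T7 terminator, so expression requires a host supplying T7 RNA polymerase. The open reading frame encodes an N-terminal 10xHis tag, a cytosolic maltose binding protein lacking its signal sequence, a TEV protease cleavage site and then Cas9. The His tag and MBP support affinity purification and solubility, and TEV cleavage allows both to be removed from the nuclease afterwards. The Cas9 coding sequence carries seven alanine substitutions, combining the eSpCas9(1.1) set (K848A, K1003A, R1060A) with the SpCas9-HF1 set (N497A, R661A, Q695A, Q926A). The annotation tool labels Cas9 as a fragment, probably because of these differences from its reference. A short match to a T7 gene 10B-derived sequence just before the terminator is likely vector-derived rather than a deliberate tag. The construct is suited to purifying this combined variant for in vitro study of Cas9 targeting accuracy and proofreading.
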