Addgene plasmid #101217: pJSC270 - Bacterial expression plasmid for SpCas9 eSpCas9(1.1)-HF1 variant
Purpose: Bacterial expression plasmid for SpCas9 eSpCas9(1.1)-HF1 variant
Depositing lab: Jennifer Doudna & Keith Joung. Depositing organization: University of California, Berkeley. Publication: Enhanced proofreading governs CRISPR-Cas9 targeting accuracy. Chen JS, Dagdas YS, Kleinstiver BP, Welch MM, Sousa AA, Harrington LB, Sternberg SH, Joung JK, Yildiz A, Doudna JA. Nature. 2017 Sep 20. doi: 10.1038/nature24268. PubMed 28931002.
Backbone
  Vector backbone: pCT10
  Backbone manufacturer: Doudna lab
  Vector type: Bacterial Expression
Growth in bacteria
  Bacterial resistance: Ampicillin, 100 μg/mL
  Growth temperature: 37°C
  Growth strain: DH5alpha
  Copy number: High Copy
Gene/Insert
  Gene/Insert name: SpCas9 variant K848A/K1003A/R1060A/N497A/R661A/Q695A/Q926A (alt name: Streptococcus pyogenes Cas9)
  Species: Streptococcus pyogenes
  Mutation: K848A, K1003A, R1060A, N497A, R661A, Q695A and Q926A
  Promoter: T7
  Tag / fusion protein: 10x His (N terminal on backbone); MBP (N terminal on backbone); TEV site (N terminal on backbone)
  Cloning method: Gibson Cloning
  Sequencing primers: 5′ T7; 3′ T7-term
Terms and licenses: Academic/Nonprofit Terms; Industry Terms: Not Available to Industry
Depositor comments: Please visit https://www.biorxiv.org/content/early/2017/08/12/160036 for bioRxiv preprint.
How to cite: pJSC270 - Bacterial expression plasmid for SpCas9 eSpCas9(1.1)-HF1 variant was a gift from Jennifer Doudna & Keith Joung (Addgene plasmid # 101217 ; http://n2t.net/addgene:101217 ; RRID:Addgene_101217)
